Addgene plasmid #10734: 409 pSG5L HA RB (379-928)
Depositing lab: William Sellers. Depositing organization: Dana-Farber Cancer Institute. Publication: Stable binding to E2F is not required for the retinoblastoma protein to activate transcription, promote differentiation, and suppress tumor cell growth. Sellers WR, Novitch BG, Miyake S, Heith A, Otterson GA, Kaye FJ, Lassar AB, Kaelin WG. Genes Dev. 1998 Jan 1. 12(1):95-106. 10.1101/gad.12.1.95 PubMed 9420334.
Backbone
  Vector backbone: pSG5L
  Backbone size w/o insert (bp): 4000
  Vector type: Mammalian Expression
Growth in bacteria
  Bacterial resistance: Ampicillin, 100 μg/mL
  Growth temperature: 37°C
  Growth strain: DH5alpha
  Copy number: High Copy
Gene/Insert
  Gene/Insert name: RB (379-928) (alt names: retinoblastoma; RB)
  Species: H. sapiens (human)
  Insert size (bp): 1650
  Mutation: amino acids 379-928
  Entrez Gene: RB1 (a.k.a. OSRC, PPP1R130, RB, p105-Rb, p110-RB1, pRb, pp110)
  Cloning method: Restriction Enzyme; 5′ cloning site BamHI (not destroyed); 3′ cloning site EcoRI (not destroyed)
  Sequencing primers: 5′ T7
Terms and licenses: Academic/Nonprofit Terms; Industry Terms: Not Available to Industry
How to cite: 409 pSG5L HA RB (379-928) was a gift from William Sellers (Addgene plasmid # 10734 ; http://n2t.net/addgene:10734 ; RRID:Addgene_10734)
