[The description below was written by a language model from this plasmid's Addgene catalogue record.]
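Description:
409 pSG5L HA RB (379-928) is a mammalian expression plasmid built on the pSG5L backbone (about 4 kb without insert) that carries a truncated form of the human retinoblastoma tumour suppressor gene, RB1. It is maintained in E. coli as a high-copy plasmid under ampicillin selection. The record does not list a mammalian selection marker, and no feature table is provided, so the promoter and other regulatory elements are not explicitly stated. pSG5-family vectors generally drive expression from the SV40 early promoter, and they include a T7 promoter upstream of the cloning site. The listing of T7 as the 5′ sequencing primer is consistent with that arrangement.

The insert is roughly 1.65 kb and encodes amino acids 379–928 of pRB, cloned between BamHI and EcoRI sites that both remain intact. This fragment lacks the N-terminal portion of the protein and keeps the region running to the C-terminal end, which is commonly known as the "large pocket" and mediates binding to E2F and other partners. The plasmid name indicates an HA epitope tag, presumably supplied by the vector and fused to the RB fragment to allow detection or immunoprecipitation with anti-HA antibodies. However, the record does not list the tag separately or state its position.

The associated publication examined whether stable E2F binding is needed for pRB to activate transcription, promote differentiation and suppress tumour cell growth. The construct therefore suits expression of an N-terminally truncated pRB in mammalian cells for functional comparison with full-length or mutant RB proteins.
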