>Addgene plasmid #10734 | 409 pSG5L HA RB (379-928) | addgene partial sequence | sequence record 17686 | T7 5'-TAATACGACTCACTATAGGG-3'
GACGTGCCCGACTACGCCTCCCTCGGATCCGCCACCATGAACACTATCCAACAATTAATGATGATTTTAA
ATTCAGCAAGTGATCAACCTTCAGAAAATCTGATTTCCTATTTTAACAACTGCACAGTGAATCCAAAAGA
AAGTATACTGAAAAGAGTGAAGGATATAGGATACATCTTTAAAGAGAAATTTGCTAAAGCTGTGGGACAG
GGTTGTGTCGAAATTGGATCACAGCGATACAAACTTGGAGTTCGCTTGTATTACCGAGTAATGGAATCCA
TGCTTAAATCAGAAGAAGAACGATTATCCATTCAAAATTTTAGCAAACTTCTGAATGACAACATTTTTCA
TATGTCTTTATTGGCGTGCGCTCTTGAGGTTGTAATGGCCACATATAGCAGAAGTACATCTCAGAATCTT
GATTCTGGAACAGATTTGTCTTTCCCATGGATTCTGAATGTGCTTAATTTAAAAGCCTTTGATTTTTACA
AAGTGATCGAAAGTTTTATCAAAGCAGAAGGCAACTTGACAAGAGAAATGATAAAACATTTAGAACGATG
TGAACATCGAATCATGGAATCCCTTGCATGGCTCTCAGATTCACCTTTATTTGATCTTATTAAACAATCA
AAGGACCGAGAAGGACCAACTGATCACCTTGAATCTGCTTGTCCTCTTAATCTTCCTCTCCAGAATAATC
ACACTGCAGCAGATATGTATCTTTCTCCTGTAAGATCTCCAAAGAAAAAAGGTTCAACTACGCGTGTAAA
TTCTACTGCAAATGCAGAGACACAAGCAACCTCAGCCTTCCAGACCCAGAAGCCATTGAAATCTACCTCT
CTTTCACTGTTTTATAAAAAAGTGTATCGGCTAGCCTATCT
